>Addgene plasmid #220902 | pJMP8835 | addgene full sequence | sequence record 436987 | Addgene NGS Result
TCTGCAGACGTAAAAAAAGCGGCGTGGTTAGCCGCTTTTTTAATTGCCGGAGCGCAATAAAAAAGCCCCC
GGAAGGTGATCTTCCGGGGGCTTTCTCATGCGTTGCTTGTATTGAAAATGGGGGCCATGCCTACCTATCT
GCCTCCCGGGAAGCGGCATGCATTTACGTTGACACCATCGAATGGTGCAAAACCTTTCGCGGTATGGCAT
GATAGCGCCCGGAAGAGAGTCAATTCAGGGTGGTGAATGTGAAACCAGTAACGTTATACGATGTCGCAGA
GTATGCCGGTGTCTCTTATCAGACCGTTTCCCGCGTGGTGAACCAGGCCAGCCACGTTTCTGCGAAAACG
CGGGAAAAAGTGGAAGCGGCGATGGCGGAGCTGAATTACATTCCCAACCGCGTGGCACAACAACTGGCGG
GCAAACAGTCGTTGCTGATTGGCGTTGCCACCTCCAGTCTGGCCCTGCACGCGCCGTCGCAAATTGTCGC
GGCGATTAAATCTCGCGCCGATCAACTGGGTGCCAGCGTGGTGGTGTCGATGGTAGAACGAAGCGGCGTC
GAAGCCTGTAAAGCGGCGGTGCACAATCTTCTCGCGCAACGCGTCAGTGGGCTGATCATTAACTATCCGC
TGGATGACCAGGATGCCATTGCTGTGGAAGCTGCCTGCACTAATGTTCCGGCGTTATTTCTTGATGTCTC
TGACCAGACACCCATCAACAGTATTATTTTCTCCCATGAAGATGGTACGCGACTGGGCGTGGAGCATCTG
GTCGCATTGGGTCACCAGCAAATCGCGCTGTTAGCGGGCCCATTAAGTTCTGTCTCGGCGCGTCTGCGTC
TGGCTGGCTGGCATAAATATCTCACTCGCAATCAAATTCAGCCGATAGCGGAACGGGAAGGCGACTGGAG
TGCCATGTCCGGTTTTCAACAAACCATGCAAATGCTGAATGAGGGCATCGTTCCCACTGCGATGCTGGTT
GCCAACGATCAGATGGCGCTGGGCGCAATGCGCGCCATTACCGAGTCCGGGCTGCGCGTTGGTGCGGATA
TCTCGGTAGTGGGATACGACGATACCGAAGATAGCTCATGTTATATCCCGCCGTTAACCACCATCAAACA
GGATTTTCGCCTGCTGGGGCAAACCAGCGTGGACCGCTTGCTGCAACTCTCTCAGGGCCAGGCGGTGAAG
GGCAATCAGCTGTTGCCCGTCTCACTGGTGAAAAGAAAAACCACCCTGGCGCCCAATACGCAAACCGCCT
CTCCCCGCGCGTTGGCCGATTCATTAATGCAGCTGGCACGACAGGTTTCCCGACTGGAAAGCGGGCAGTG
AGCGCAACGCAATTAATGTAAGTTAGCTCACTCATTAGGCACCCCACCCGGGTCCTTGAGCCCCATTATC
ACCTCCAAAGCCTTCTCGTCTGGTCAGTTTCACCTGTTTTACGTAAAAACCCGCTTCGGCGGGTTTTTAC
TTTTGGGGAAACACAGAAAAAAGCCCGCACCTGACAGTGCGGGCTTTTTTTTTCGACCAAAGGTGCGACT
ACTCTTGCCTACTACCTATCGACTGAGCTGAAAGAATTCGGAAAATTTTTTTTCAAAAGTACTTGAATTG
TGAGCGGATAACAATTATAATTCTAGTTAGTTCTGGGTGCCCTCGTAGGGGGTTTAAGAGCTATGCTGGA
AACAGCATAGCAAGTTTAAATAAGGCTAGTCCGTTATCAACTTGAAAAAGTGGCACCGAGTCGGTGCTTT
TTTTGAATTCATGTGGCTGACCGTTCTGTTGTCTCTCGCTCTTCCGAGTAGACGAACAATAAGGCCTCCC
TAACGGGGGGCCTTTTTTATTGATAACAAAAGTCAGTGCTTCCGCTATTTCCAAAATACCGGGCTAATAC
GGTTTAAACGAAAATTTATCAAAAAGAGTATTGACTTAAAGTCTAACCTATAGGATACTTACAGCCACCT
CTTAAAGCTTGGGAGGCGAGGTAATACTACAAAATAAAGGAGGTTTTTTATGGTGAGCAAGGGCGAGGCA
GTGATCAAGGAGTTCATGCGGTTCAAGGTGCACATGGAGGGCTCCATGAACGGCCACGAGTTCGAGATCG
AGGGCGAGGGCGAGGGCCGCCCCTACGAGGGCACCCAGACCGCCAAGCTGAAGGTGACCAAGGGTGGCCC
CCTGCCCTTCTCCTGGGACATCCTGTCCCCTCAGTTCATGTACGGCTCCAGGGCCTTCATCAAGCACCCC
GCCGACATCCCCGACTACTATAAGCAGTCCTTCCCCGAGGGCTTCAAGTGGGAGCGCGTGATGAACTTCG
AGGACGGCGGCGCCGTGACCGTGACCCAGGACACCTCCCTGGAGGACGGCACCCTGATCTACAAGGTGAA
GCTCCGCGGCACCAACTTCCCTCCTGACGGCCCCGTAATGCAGAAGAAAACAATGGGCTGGGAAGCGTCC
ACCGAGCGGTTGTACCCCGAGGACGGCGTGCTGAAGGGCGACATTAAGATGGCCCTGCGCCTGAAGGACG
GCGGCCGCTACCTGGCGGACTTCAAGACCACCTACAAGGCCAAGAAGCCCGTGCAGATGCCCGGCGCCTA
CAACGTCGACCGCAAGTTGGACATCACCTCCCACAACGAGGACTACACCGTGGTGGAACAGTACGAACGC
TCCGAGGGCCGCCACTCCACCGGCGGCATGGACGAGCTGTACAAGTAAGACGTTTAAACGACCTCCTGGA
TTTGCTCAGACAGCCTTTTCGTCATTCGTTTCAGCCAAAAAACTTAAGACCGCCGGTCTTGTCCACTACC
TTGCAGTAATGCGGTGGACAGGATCGGCGGTTTTCTTTTCTCTTCTCAAGAAGTTCCTATACTTTCTAGA
GAATAGGAACTTCGGAATAGGAACTTCCTCCTGAACGGCCATAAGAACGAAGGCTGTCTGTTGAACTCTC
GAGCCGTGGAAACGGATGAAGGCACGAACCCAGTTGACATAAGCCTGTTCGGTTCGTAAACTGTAATGCA
AGTAGCGTATGCGCTCAAAACTGGATGGCTTTCTTGCCGCCAAGGATCTGATGGCGCAGGGGATCAAGAT
CTGATCAAGAGACAGGATGAGGATCGTTTCGCATGATTGAACAAGATGGATTGCACGCAGGTTCTCCGGC
CGCTTGGGTGGAGAGGCTATTCGGCTATGACTGGGCACAACAGACAATCGGCTGCTCTGATGCCGCCGTG
TTCCGGCTGTCAGCGCAGGGGCGCCCGGTTCTTTTTGTCAAGACCGACCTGTCCGGTGCCCTGAATGAAC
TGCAGGACGAGGCAGCGCGGCTATCGTGGCTGGCCACGACGGGCGTTCCTTGCGCAGCTGTGCTCGACGT
TGTCACTGAAGCGGGAAGGGACTGGCTGCTATTGGGCGAAGTGCCGGGGCAGGATCTCCTGTCATCTCAC
CTTGCTCCTGCCGAGAAAGTATCCATCATGGCTGATGCAATGCGGCGGCTGCATACGCTTGATCCGGCTA
CCTGCCCATTCGACCACCAAGCGAAACATCGCATCGAGCGAGCACGTACTCGGATGGAAGCCGGTCTTGT
CGATCAGGATGATCTGGACGAAGAGCATCAGGGGCTCGCGCCAGCCGAACTGTTCGCCAGGCTCAAGGCG
CGCATGCCCGACGGCGAGGATCTCGTCGTGACCCATGGCGATGCCTGCTTGCCGAATATCATGGTGGAAA
ATGGCCGCTTTTCTGGATTCATCGACTGTGGCCGGCTGGGTGTGGCGGACCGCTATCAGGACATAGCGTT
GGCTACCCGTGATATTGCTGAAGAGCTTGGCGGCGAATGGGCTGACCGCTTCCTCGTGCTTTACGGTATC
GCCGCTCCCGATTCGCAGCGCATCGCCTTCTATCGCCTTCTTGACGAGTTCTTCTGAGCGGGACTCTGGG
GTTCGAAATGACTCGAGCATCAGCTTCAAAAGCGCTCTGAAGTTCCTATACTTTCTAGAGAATAGGAACT
TCGGAATAGGTACTTCAAGATCCCCAATTCGAGCTCATCGTCCGGGCCGCAAGCTCCTAGCGGCGGATTT
GTCCTACTCAGGAGAGCGTTCACCGACAAACAACAGATAAAACGAAAGGCCCAGTCTTTCGACTGAGCCT
TTCGTTTTATTTGATGCCTCAAGCTAGAGAGTCATTACCCCAGGCGTTTAAGGGCACCAATAACTGCCTT
AAAAAAATTACGCCCCGCCCTGCCACTCATCGCAGTCTAGCTTGGATTCTCACCAATAAAAAACGCCCGG
CGGCAACCGAGCGTTCTGAACAAATCCAGATGGAGTTCTGAGGTCATTACTGGATCTATCAACAGGAGTC
CAAGCTCAGCTAATTAAGCTAGCTTATCGATACCGTCGACCTCGAACCCCACGCCCCTCTTTAATACGAC
GGGCAATTTGCACTTCAGAAAATGAAGAGTTTGCTTTAGCCATAACAAAAGTCCAGTATGCTTTTTCACA
GCATAACTGGACTGATTTCAGTTTACAACTATTCTGTCTAGTTTAAGACTTTATTGTCATAGTTTAGATC
TATTTTGTTCAGTTTAAGACTTTATTGTCCGCCCACACCTGCTTACGCAGGGCATCCATTTATTACTCAA
CCGTAACCGATTTTGCCAGGTTACGCGGCTGGTCCTCTAGCTGGCGTAATAGCGAAGAGGCCCGCACCGA
TCGCCCTTCCCAACAGTTGCGCAGCCTGAATGGCGAATGGCGCCTGATGCGGTATTTTCTCCTTACGCAT
CTGTGCGGTATTTCACACCGCATATGGTGCACTCTCAGTACAATCTGCTCTGATGCCGCATAGTTAAGCC
AGCCCCGACACCCGCCAACACCCGCTGACGCGCCCTGACGGGCTTGTCTGCTCCCGGCATCCGCTTACAG
ACAAGCTGTGACCGTCTCCGGGAGCTGCATGTGTCAGAGGTTTTCACCGTCGTCACCGAAACGCGCGAGA
CGAAAGGGCCTCGTGATACGCCTATTTTTATAGGTTAATGTCATGATAATAATGGTTTCTTAGACGTCAG
GTGGCACTTTTCGGGGAAATGTGCGCGGAACCCCTATTTGTTTATTTTTCTAAATACATTCAAATATGTA
TCCGCTCATGAGACAATAACCCTGATAAATGCTTCAATAATATTGAAAAAGGAAGAGTATGAGTATTCAA
CATTTCCGTGTCGCCCTTATTCCCTTTTTTGCGGCATTTTGCCTTCCTGTTTTTGCTCACCCAGAAACGC
TGGTGAAAGTAAAAGATGCTGAAGATCAGTTGGGTGCACGAGTGGGTTACATCGAACTGGATCTCAACAG
CGGTAAGATCCTTGAGAGTTTTCGCCCCGAAGAACGTTTTCCAATGATGAGCACTTTTAAAGTTCTGCTA
TGTGGCGCGGTATTATCCCGTATTGACGCCGGGCAAGAGCAACTCGGTCGCCGCATACACTATTCTCAGA
ATGACTTGGTTGAGTACTCACCAGTCACAGAAAAGCATCTTACGGATGGCATGACAGTAAGAGAATTATG
CAGTGCTGCCATAACCATGAGTGATAACACTGCGGCCAACTTACTTCTGACAACGATCGGAGGACCGAAG
GAGCTAACCGCTTTTTTGCACAACATGGGGGATCATGTAACTCGCCTTGATCGTTGGGAACCGGAGCTGA
ATGAAGCCATACCAAACGACGAGCGTGACACCACGATGCCTGTAGCAATGGCAACAACGTTGCGCAAACT
ATTAACTGGCGAACTACTTACTCTAGCTTCCCGGCAACAATTAATAGACTGGATGGAGGCGGATAAAGTT
GCAGGACCACTTCTGCGCTCGGCCCTTCCGGCTGGCTGGTTTATTGCTGATAAATCTGGAGCCGGTGAGC
GTGGGTCCCGCGGTATCATTGCAGCACTGGGGCCAGATGGTAAGCCCTCCCGTATCGTAGTTATCTACAC
GACGGGGAGTCAGGCAACTATGGATGAACGAAATAGACAGATCGCTGAGATAGGTGCCTCACTGATTAAG
CATTGGTAACTGTCAGACCAAGTTTACTCATATATACTTTAGATTGATTTAAAACTTCATTTTTAATTTA
AAAGGATCTAGGTGAAGATCCTTTTTGATAATCTCATGACCAAAATCCCTTAACGTGAGTTTTCGTTCCA
CTGAGCGTCAGACCCCGTAGAAAAGATCAAAGGCAGTTATTGGTGCCTCACTGATTAAGCATTGGTAACT
GTCAGACCAAGTTTACTCATATATACTTTAGATTGATTTAAAACTTCATTTTTAATTTTTGCGGCCGCAA
GATCCGGCCACGATGCGTCCGGCGTAGAGGATCTGAAGATCAGCAGTTCAACCTGTTGATAGTACGTACT
AAGCTCTCATGTTTCACGTACTAAGCTCTCATGTTTAACGTACTAAGCTCTCATGTTTAACGAACTAAAC
CCTCATGGCTAACGTACTAAGCTCTCATGGCTAACGTACTAAGCTCTCATGTTTCACGTACTAAGCTCTC
ATGTTTGAACAATAAAATTAATATAAATCAGCAACTTAAATAGCCTCTAAGGTTTTAAGTTTTATAAGAA
AAAAAAGAATATATAAGGCTTTTAAAGCTTTTAAGGTTTAACGGTTGTGGACAACAAGCCAGGGATGTAA
CGCACTGAGAAGCCCTTAGAGCCTCTCAAAGCAATTTTGAGTGACACAGGAACACTTAACGGCTGACATG
GGAATTAGCCATGGCATCACAGTATCGTGATGACAGAGGCAGGGAGTGCGGCCTTTTTACGGTTCCTGGC
CTTTTGCTGGCCTTTTGCTCACATGTTCTTTCCTGCGTTATCAGGGGATTCCTTAAGGTATACTTTCCGC
TGCATAACCCTGCTTCGGGGTCATTATAGCGATTTTTTCGGTATATCCATCCTTTTTCGCACGATATACA
GGATTTTGCCAAAGGGTTCGTGTAGACTTTCCTTGGTGTATCCAACGGCGTCAGCCGGGCAGGATAGGTG
AAGTAGGCCCACCCGCGAGCGGGTGTTCCTTCTTCACTGTCCCTTATTCGCACCTGGCGGTGCTCAACGG
GAATCCTGCTCTGCGAGGCTGGCCGATAAGCTCTGATACCGCTCGCCGCAGCCGAACGACCGAGCGCAGC
GGGTCAGTGAGCGAGGAAGCGGAAGAGCCCAAACATAACAGGAAGAAAAATGCCCCGCTGTGGGCGGACA
AAATAGTTGGGAACTGGGAGGGGTGGAAATGGAGTTTTTAAGGATTATTTAGGGAAGAGTGACAAAATAG
ATGGGAACTGGGTGTAGCGTCGTAAGCTAATACGAAAATTAAAAATGACAAAATAGTTTGGAACTAGATT
TCACTTATCTGGTTCTTGAGGCGGTTAAAAGAGCCGTACTCTTCTCCGATGTCGACTAGGCCATGATGCT
CATTCTGTGGGACCAAAACGAAAAAACACCCTTTCGGGTGTCTTTTCTGGAATTTGGTACCGAGGCTGCA
AGTCCCATTAAGGAGGCGCGCCTTATTACAGATCTTCCTCAGAGATGAGCTTCTGTTCCAGATCTTCTTC
TGAAATCAACTTTTGTTCCAGATCTTCTTCAGAGATGAGTTTCTGCTCCGCGGCCGCGTCGCCGCCCAGC
TGCGACAGGTCGATGCGGGTTTCGTACAGGCCGGTGATCGACTGATGGATCAGGGTGGCGTCCAGGACCT
CTTTGGTCGAGGTGTAGCGCTTGCGGTCGATGGTGGTGTCGAAGTACTTGAAGGCGGCCGGGGCGCCCAG
GTTGGTCAGGGTGAACAGGTGGATGATGTTCTCGGCTTGCTCGCGGATCGGCTTGTCGCGGTGCTTGTTA
TAGGCCGACAGGACCTTGTCCAGGTTGGCGTCGGCCAGGATGACGCGCTTCGAGAACTCCGAGATCTGCT
CGATGATCTCGTCCAGGTAGTGCTTGTGCTGCTCGACGAACAGCTGCTTCTGCTCGTTGTCCTCCGGCGA
GCCCTTCAGCTTCTCGTAGTGCGAGGCCAGGTACAGGAAGTTGACGTACTTCGACGGCAGGGCCAGCTCG
TTGCCCTTCTGCAGCTCGCCGGCAGAAGCCAGCATTCGCTTCCGGCCGTTTTCTAACTCGAACAGCGAGT
ACTTCGGCAGCTTGATGATCAGGTCCTTCTTGACCTCTTTGTAGCCCTTGGCCTCCAGGAAGTCGATCGG
GTTCTTCTCGAACGACGAGCGCTCCATGATGGTAATGCCCAGTAACTCCTTGACCGACTTCAGTTTCTTC
GACTTGCCCTTCTCGACCTTGGCGACGACCAGGACCGAGTAGGCGACGGTCGGCGAGTCGAAGCCGCCGT
ACTTCTTCGGGTCCCAGTCCTTCTTGCGTGCGATCAGCTTGTCCGAGTTGCGCTTTGGCAGGATCGACTC
CTTCGAGAAGCCGCCGGTCTGCACCTCGGTTTTCTTGACAATGTTGACTTGCGGCATGCTTAAGACTTTG
CGGACGGTGGCGAAGTCGCGGCCCTTGTCCCAGACGATCTCTCCGGTTTCCCCGTTTGTCTCGATCAGCG
GGCGCTTGCGGATCTCGCCGTTGGCCAGGGTGATCTCGGTCTTGAAGAAGTTCATGATGTTCGAGTAGAA
GAAGTACTTGGCGGTGGCCTTGCCGATCTCTTGCTCCGACTTGGCGATCATCTTGCGGACGTCGTAGACC
TTGTAGTCGCCGTAGACGAACTCCGACTCCAGTTTTGGGTACTTCTTGATCAGGGCGGTGCCGACGACGG
CGTTCAGGTAGGCGTCGTGGGCGTGGTGGTAGTTGTTGATCTCGCGGACCTTGTAGAACTGAAAGTCCTT
GCGGAAGTCCGAGACGAGCTTCGACTTCAGGGTGATGACCTTGACCTCGCGAATCAGCTTATCGTTCTCG
TCGTACTTGGTGTTCATGCGCGAGTCCAGGATCTGCGCGACGTGCTTGGTGATCTGCCGGGTTTCGACCA
GCTGCCGCTTGATGAAGCCGGCCTTGTCCAGCTCCGACAGGCCGCCGCGCTCGGCCTTGGTCAGGTTGTC
GAACTTGCGCTGCGTGATCAGCTTGGCGTTCAGCAGCTGCCGCCAGTAGTTCTTCATCTTCTTAACGACC
TCTTCCGACGGGACGTTGTCCGACTTGCCGCGGTTCTTGTCCGAGCGGGTCAGGACCTTGTTGTCGATGC
TATCGTCCTTCAGGAAGGACTGCGGGACGATGGCGTCGACGTCGTAGTCCGACAGGCGGTTGATGTCCAG
CTCTTGGTCGACGTACATGTCGCGGCCGTTCTGCAGGTAGTACAGGTACAGCTTCTCGTTCTGCAGCTGC
GTGTTCTCGACCGGGTGCTCCTTCAGGATCTGCGAGCCCAGCTCCTTGATGCCCTCCTCGATGCGCTTCA
TGCGCTCGCGCGAATTTTTCTGTCCCTTCTGCGTGGTCTGATTCTCGCGGGCCATCTCGATGACGATGTT
CTCCGGCTTGTGGCGTCCCATTACCTTAACCAGCTCGTCGACGACCTTGACGGTCTGCAGGATGCCCTTC
TTGATGGCCGGCGAGCCGGCCAGGTTGGCGATGTGCTCGTGCAGCGAGTCGCCTTGGCCCGAGACTTGGG
CCTTCTGAATGTCCTCCTTGAAGGTCAGCGAGTCGTCGTGGATCAGCTGCATGAAGTTGCGGTTGGCGAA
GCCGTCCGACTTCAGGAAGTCCAGGATGGTCTTGCCCGACTGCTTGTCGCGGATGCCGTTGATCAGCTTG
CGCGACAGGCGGCCCCAGCCGGTGTAGCGGCGGCGCTTTAACTGCTTCATGACCTTGTCGTCGAACAGGT
GGGCGTAGGTCTTGAGGCGCTCCTCGATCATCTCGCGGTCCTCGAACAGGGTCAGGGTCAGGACGATGTC
CTCCAGGATGTCCTCGTTCTCCTCGTTGTCCAGGAAGTCCTTGTCCTTGATGATCTTCAGCAGGTCGTGG
TAGGTGCCCAGCGAGGCGTTGAAGCGGTCCTCGACGCCGCTGATCTCGACCGAGTCGAAGCACTCGATCT
TCTTGAAGTAGTCCTCTTTCAGCTGCTTGACGGTGACCTTGCGGTTGGTCTTGAACAGCAGGTCGACGAT
GGCCTTCTTCTGCTCGCCCGACAGGAAGGCCGGCTTGCGCATGCCCTCGGTGACGTACTTGACCTTGGTC
AGCTCGTTGTAGACGGTGAAGTACTCGTACAGCAGGCTGTGCTTAGGCAGGACCTTCTCGTTCGGCAGGT
TCTTGTCGAAGTTGGTCATGCGCTCGATGAACGACTGCGCCGAGGCGCCCTTGTCGACGACCTCTTCGAA
GTTCCACGGGGTGATGGTTTCCTCCGACTTGCGGGTCATCCAGGCGAAGCGCGAGTTCCCGCGGGCCAGT
GGACCGACATAGTACGGTATGCGAAAGGTCAGGATCTTCTCGATCTTCTCTCGATTGTCCTTCAGGAACG
GGTAGAAGTCCTCTTGGCGTCTCAGGATGGCGTGCAGCTCGCCCAGGTGGATCTGATGCGGGATCGAGCC
GTTGTCGAAGGTGCGCTGCTTGCGCAGCAGGTCCTCGCGGTTCAGCTTCACCAGCAGCTCCTCGGTGCCG
TCCATCTTCTCCAGGATCGGCTTGATGAACTTGTAGAACTCCTCTTGCGAGGCGCCGCCGTCGATGTAGC
CGGCGTAGCCGTTCTTCGACTGATCAAAGAAGATCTCCTTGTACTTCTCCGGCAGCTGCTGCCGGACCAG
GGCCTTCAGCAGGGTCAGGTCTTGGTGGTGCTCGTCGTAGCGCTTGATCATCGAGGCCGACAGCGGGGCC
TTTGTGATCTCTGTGTTGACGCGCAGGATGTCTGACAGGAGGATTGCGTCCGACAGGTTCTTGGCGGCCA
GGAACAGGTCGGCGTACTGATCGCCGATCTGCGCCAGCAGGTTGTCCAGGTCGTCGTCGTAGGTGTCCTT
CGACAGCTGCAGCTTGGCGTCCTCGGCCAGGTCGAAGTTCGACTTGAAGTTCGGGGTCAGGCCCAGCGAC
AGGGCTATCAAGTTGCCGAACAGGCCGTTCTTCTTCTCGCCCGGCAGTTGAGCAATAAGATTCTCCAGGC
GGCGCGACTTCGACAGGCGGGCCGACAGGATGGCCTTAGCATCAACGCCCGAGGCGTTGATCGGGTTCTC
CTCGAACAGCTGATTGTAGGTCTGCACCAGCTGAATGAACAGCTTGTCGACGTCCGAGTTGTCCGGGTTC
AGGTCGCCCTCGATCAGGAAGTGGCCGCGGAACTTGATCATGTGGGCCAGGGCCAGGTAGATCAGGCGCA
GGTCGGCCTTGTCGGTCGAGTCGACCAGCTTCTTGCGCAGGTGGTAGATGGTCGGATACTTCTCGTGGTA
GGCGACCTCGTCGACGATGTTGCCGAAGATCGGGTGGCGCTCGTGCTTCTTGTCCTCCTCGACCAGGAAC
GACTCCTCCAGGCGGTGGAAGAACGAGTCGTCGACCTTGGCCATCTCGTTAGAAAAGATCTCTTGCAGGT
AGCAGATGCGGTTCTTGCGCCGCGTGTAGCGGCGCCGGGCGGTCCTCTTCAGGCGTGTGGCCTCGGCCGT
CTCCCCAGAATCGAATAGCAGCGCCCCGATCAAATTCTTCTTGATCGAGTGGCGGTCGGTGTTGCCCAGG
ACCTTGAACTTCTTCGACGGGACCTTGTACTCGTCGGTGATGACGGCCCAGCCGACCGAGTTGGTGCCGA
TGGCCAGGCCGATCGAGTACTTCTTGTCCATACTAGTATAGTCCTCCTTCTCGCTCTTAATTAAACTAGG
ATTATAATTGTTATCCGCTCACAATTCAAGTGTTTTTCGAAAAAAAATTTCTACTAG
Features (pLannotate 1.2.2; 30 found; start..end, strand, type, name):
    171..248     +  promoter       lacIq promoter: lacI (mutant); In the lacIq allele, a single base change in the promoter boosts expression of the lacI gene about 10-fold.
    249..1331    +  CDS            lacI: lac repressor; lacI; The lac repressor binds to the lac operator to inhibit transcription in E. coli. This inhibition can be relieved by adding lactose or isopropyl-β-D-thiogalactopyranoside (IPTG).
   1344..1365    +  protein_bind   CAP binding site: CAP binding activates transcription in the presence of cAMP. E. coli catabolite activator protein
   1436..1522    +  ncRNA          Thr leader (fragment): Accession: RF00506 - Threonine operon leader
   1605..1626    +  protein_bind   lac operator (fragment): The lac repressor binds to the lac operator to inhibit transcription in E. coli. This inhibition can be relieved by adding lactose or isopropyl-β-D-thiogalactopyranoside (IPTG). lac repressor encoded by lacI
   1680..1747    +  misc_RNA       tracrRNA (fragment): trans-activating CRISPR RNA for the Streptococcus pyogenes CRISPR/Cas9 system
   2010..2705    +  CDS            mScarlet-I: mScarlet-I is a basic (constitutively fluorescent) red fluorescent protein published in 2016, derived from synthetic construct. It is reported to be a rapidly-maturing monomer with moderate acid sensitivity.
   2850..2897    -  protein_bind   FRT: FLP-mediated recombination occurs in the 8-bp core sequence TCTAGAAA (Turan and Bode, 2011). FLP recombinase from the Saccharomyces cerevisiae 2μ plasmid
   2974..3002    +  promoter       Pc promoter: intI1 (promoter lies within the coding sequence); class 1 integron promoter
   3019..3081    +  CDS            tnpA (fragment): TN5P_ECOLX - Also known as tnp. Experimental evidence at protein level: Swiss-Prot protein existence level 1. Mediates transposition of transposon Tn5 by a 'cut and paste' mechanism. First, the monomeric transposase binds the 19 bp inverted DNA repeats flanking the transposon. Then, dimerization of the DNA- bound transposase creates a synaptic DNA complex. After nicking of the first DNA strand, excision of the transposon proceeds through a series of intermediates. The transposase then mediates the insertion of the transposon at a new site by strand transfer. The activity of the wild- type tran
   3113..3904    +  CDS            neo: KKA2_KLEPN - Also known as kan, nptII. Experimental evidence at protein level: Swiss-Prot protein existence level 1. Resistance to kanamycin, neomycin, paromomycin, ribostamycin, butirosin and gentamicin B. From Klebsiella pneumoniae.
   3959..3992    -  protein_bind   FRT (minimal): supports FLP-mediated excision but not integration (Turan and Bode, 2011) FLP recombinase from the Saccharomyces cerevisiae 2μ plasmid
   4057..4143    -  terminator     rrnB T1 terminator: Escherichia coli rrnB; transcription terminator T1 from the E. coli rrnB gene
   4207..4236    -  CDS            CmR (fragment): chloramphenicol acetyltransferase confers resistance to chloramphenicol
   4246..4340    -  terminator     lambda t0 terminator: transcription terminator from phage lambda
   4361..4385    +  misc_feature   MCS (fragment): pBluescript multiple cloning site
   4389..4587    +  mobile_element Tn7R (fragment): mini-Tn7 element (right end of the Tn7 transposon) Tn7
   4659..4727    +  CDS            lacZα (fragment): LacZα fragment of β-galactosidase; lacZ fragment
   4733..4832    -  misc_feature   bom (fragment): basis of mobility region from pBR322
   4934..4969    -  CDS            rop (fragment): Rop protein, which maintains plasmids at low copy number; rop
   5064..5168    +  promoter       AmpR promoter: bla
   5169..6029    +  CDS            AmpR: β-lactamase; bla; confers resistance to ampicillin, carbenicillin, and related antibiotics
   6202..6227    +  CDS            bla(M) (fragment): β-lactamase lacking the signal sequence; bla(M); allows cytosolic expression of β-lactamase
   6330..6718    +  rep_origin     R6K γ ori: γ replication origin from E. coli plasmid R6K; requires the R6K initiator protein pi for replication
   6729..6768    +  CDS            λ integrase (fragment): integrase from phage λ; int
   6987..7095    +  oriT           oriT: incP origin of transfer
   7199..7364    +  mobile_element Tn7L: mini-Tn7 element (left end of the Tn7 transposon) Tn7
   7519..7608    -  CDS            3xMyc: 3 tandem Myc epitope tags
   7618..11721   -  CDS            cas9: CAS9_STRP1 - Also known as csn1 From Streptococcus pyogenes serotype M1.
  11766..11787   -  protein_bind   lac operator (fragment): The lac repressor binds to the lac operator to inhibit transcription in E. coli. This inhibition can be relieved by adding lactose or isopropyl-β-D-thiogalactopyranoside (IPTG). lac repressor encoded by lacI
