[The description below was written by a language model from this plasmid's Addgene catalogue record and pLannotate feature annotations shown in this document.]
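Description:
pJMP8835 is a Mobile-CRISPRi test construct built on an R6Kγ suicide-type backbone, designed for conjugative delivery and Tn7 transposition into the chromosome of alphaproteobacteria. It comes from work developing genetic tools for Novosphingobium aromaticivorans and Rhodobacter sphaeroides. The R6K γ origin requires the pi protein, so the low-copy plasmid replicates only in pir+ E. coli. The depositor specifies a pir+ host that also carries a chromosomal anti-CRISPR protein. An incP oriT allows mobilisation into recipient bacteria, where the plasmid cannot replicate. The backbone carries AmpR, while a kanamycin resistance gene (neo) lies within the transposon. Either drug maintains the plasmid, but only kanamycin selects for transposition events. The neo cassette is flanked by FRT sites, which would permit FLP-mediated marker removal.

Between the Tn7L and Tn7R ends, which span the origin of the circular map, sits a self-contained knockdown assay. It includes a catalytically dead S. pyogenes Cas9 (D10A, H840A), designated "dCas9-novo", with a C-terminal 3xMyc tag and expressed from a promoter the record calls PG. An sgRNA targeting mScarlet is expressed from a promoter called PD, and the mScarlet-I red fluorescent reporter gene is also present. The record does not define these promoters further, but lac operator fragments are annotated next to both the dCas9 and sgRNA units. A lacIq-driven lacI gene is also carried in the transposon, which is consistent with IPTG-inducible control. Terminators (rrnB T1, lambda t0) insulate the cassette. Because target, guide and dCas9 integrate together, loss of red fluorescence reports CRISPRi knockdown efficiency in the recipient species.
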