Addgene plasmid #220902: pJMP8835
Purpose: MobileCRiSPRi test system encoded on a kanR Tn7 transposon; mScarlet-I, PD-sgRNA (mscar targeting), and PG-dCas9-novo
Depositing lab: Jason Peters. Depositing organization: University of Wisconsin, Madison. Publication: Tools for genetic engineering and gene expression control in Novosphingobium aromaticivorans and Rhodobacter sphaeroides. Hall AN, Hall BW, Kinney KJ, Olsen GG, Banta AB, Noguera DR, Donohue TJ, Peters JM. Appl Environ Microbiol. 2024 Sep 26:e0034824. doi: 10.1128/aem.00348-24. PubMed 39324814.
Backbone
  Vector backbone: R6Kgamma
  Vector type: Bacterial Expression, CRISPR
Growth in bacteria
  Bacterial resistance: Kanamycin, 50 μg/mL
  Growth temperature: 37°C
  Growth strain: BW25141
  Growth instructions: Plasmid contains both Ampicillin (backbone) and Kanamycin (transposon) resistance genes. Either antibiotic can be used for plasmid growth and propagation but for selection of downstream transposition events Kanamycin must be used.
  Copy number: Low Copy
Gene/Insert
  Gene/Insert name: dCas9-novo
  gRNA/shRNA sequence: PD-sgRNA (mscar targeting)
  Species: S. pyogenes
  Mutation: D10A, H840A
  Tag / fusion protein: 3xMyc (C terminal on insert)
  Cloning method: Gibson Cloning
Terms and licenses: Academic/Nonprofit Terms; Industry Terms: Not Available to Industry
Depositor comments: Mobile-CRISPRi system optimized for alphaproteobacteria; needs to be grown in E. coli BW25141 (pir+ strain with an anti-CRISPR protein on the chromosome) Please visit https://pubmed.ncbi.nlm.nih.gov/37662258/ for bioRxiv preprint.
How to cite: pJMP8835 was a gift from Jason Peters (Addgene plasmid # 220902 ; http://n2t.net/addgene:220902 ; RRID:Addgene_220902)
